>Addgene plasmid #199575 | FLAG SMG1 D2335A/N2340K | addgene full sequence | sequence record 391052 | Addgene NGS Result
CTATTGGCCATTGCATACGTTGTATCTATATCATAATATGTACATTTATATTGGCTCATGTCCAATATGA
CCGCCATGTTGACATTGATTATTGACTAGTTATTAATAGTAATCAATTACGGGGTCATTAGTTCATAGCC
CATATATGGAGTTCCGCGTTACATAACTTACGGTAAATGGCCCGCCTGGCTGACCGCCCAACGACCCCCG
CCCATTGACGTCAATAATGACGTATGTTCCCATAGTAACGCCAATAGGGACTTTCCATTGACGTCAATGG
GTGGAGTATTTACGGTAAACTGCCCACTTGGCAGTACATCAAGTGTATCATATGCCAAGTCCGCCCCCTA
TTGACGTCAATGACGGTAAATGGCCCGCCTGGCATTATGCCCAGTACATGACCTTACGGGACTTTCCTAC
TTGGCAGTACATCTACGTATTAGTCATCGCTATTACCATGGTGATGCGGTTTTGGCAGTACACCAATGGG
CGTGGATAGCGGTTTGACTCACGGGGATTTCCAAGTCTCCACCCCATTGACGTCAATGGGAGTTTGTTTT
GGCACCAAAATCAACGGGACTTTCCAAAATGTCGTAATAACCCCGCCCCGTTGACGCAAATGGGCGGTAG
GCGTGTACGGTGGGAGGTCTATATAAGCAGAGCTCGTTTAGTGAACCGTCAGAATTGATCTACCATGGAC
TACAAAGACGATGACGACAAGCTTGCGGCCGCGAATTCATCGATAGATCTGATATCGGTACCAGTCGAGA
TCCATGTCGTGTCGGGGAAGGTAATGAGCCGCAGAGCCCCGGGGTCTCGGCTGAGCAGCGGCGGCGGCGG
CGGCGGCACCAAGTATCCGCGGAGCTGGAATGACTGGCAACCCAGAACTGATAGTGCATCAGCCGACCCA
GATAATTTAAAATATTCTTCATCCAGAGATAGAGGTGGTTCTTCCTCTTACGGACTGCAACCTTCAAATT
CAGCTGTGGTGTCTCGGCAAAGGCACGATGATACCAGAGTCCACGCTGACATACAGAATGACGAAAAGGG
TGGCTACAGTGTCAATGGAGGATCTGGGGAAAATACTTATGGTCGGAAGTCGTTGGGGCAAGAGCTGAGG
GTTAACAATGTGACCAGCCCTGAGTTCACCAGTGTTCAGCATGGCAGTCGTGCTTTAGCCACCAAAGACA
TGAGGAAATCACAGGAGAGATCGATGTCTTATTCTGATGAGTCTCGACTGTCGAATCTTCTTCGGAGGAT
CACCCGGGAAGACGACAGAGACCGAAGATTGGCTACTGTAAAGCAGTTGAAAGAATTTATTCAGCAACCA
GAAAATAAGCTGGTACTAGTTAAACAATTGGATAATATCTTGGCTGCTGTACATGACGTGCTTAATGAAA
GTAGCAAATTGCTTCAGGAGTTGAGACAGGAGGGAGCTTGCTGTCTTGGCCTTCTTTGTGCTTCTCTGAG
CTATGAGGCTGAGAAGATCTTCAAGTGGATTTTTAGCAAATTTAGCTCATCTGCAAAAGATGAAGTTAAA
CTCCTCTACTTATGTGCCACCTACAAAGCACTAGAGACTGTAGGAGAAAAGAAAGCCTTTTCATCTGTAA
TGCAGCTTGTAATGACCAGCCTGCAGTCTATTCTTGAAAATGTGGATACACCAGAATTGCTTTGTAAATG
TGTTAAGTGCATTCTTTTGGTGGCTCGATGTTACCCTCATATTTTCAGCACTAATTTTAGGGATACAGTT
GATATATTAGTTGGATGGCATATAGATCATACTCAGAAACCTTCGCTCACGCAGCAGGTATCTGGGTGGT
TGCAGAGTTTGGAGCCATTTTGGGTAGCTGATCTTGCATTTTCTACTACTCTTCTTGGTCAGTTTCTGGA
AGACATGGAAGCATATGCTGAGGACCTCAGCCATGTGGCCTCTGGGGAATCAGTGGATGAAGATGTCCCT
CCTCCATCAGTGTCATTACCAAAGCTGGCTGCACTTCTCCGGGTATTTAGTACTGTGGTGAGGAGCATTG
GGGAACGCTTCAGCCCAATTCGGGGTCCTCCAATTACTGAGGCATATGTAACAGATGTTCTGTACAGAGT
AATGAGATGTGTGACGGCTGCAAACCAGGTGTTTTTTTCTGAGGCTGTGTTGACAGCTGCTAATGAGTGT
GTTGGTGTTTTGCTCGGCAGCTTGGATCCTAGCATGACTATACATTGTGACATGGTCATTACATATGGAT
TAGACCAACTGGAGAATTGCCAGACTTGTGGTACCGATTATATCATCTCAGTCTTGAATTTACTCACGCT
GATTGTTGAACAGATAAATACGAAACTGCCATCATCATTTGTAGAAAAACTGTTTATACCATCATCTAAA
CTACTATTCTTGCGTTATCATAAAGAAAAAGAGGTTGTTGCTGTAGCCCATGCTGTTTATCAAGCAGTGC
TCAGCTTGAAGAATATTCCTGTTTTGGAGACTGCCTATAAGTTAATATTGGGAGAAATGACTTGTGCCCT
AAACAACCTCCTACACAGTCTACAACTTCCTGAGGCCTGTTCTGAAATAAAACATGAGGCTTTTAAGAAT
CATGTGTTCAATGTAGACAATGCAAAATTTGTAGTTATATTTGACCTCAGTGCCCTGACTACAATTGGAA
ATGCCAAAAACTCACTAATAGGGATGTGGGCGCTATCTCCAACTGTCTTTGCACTTCTGAGTAAGAATCT
GATGATTGTGCACAGTGACCTGGCTGTTCACTTCCCTGCCATTCAGTATGCTGTGCTCTACACATTGTAT
TCTCATTGTACCAGGCATGATCACTTTATCTCTAGTAGCCTCAGTTCTTCCTCTCCTTCTTTGTTTGATG
GAGCTGTGATTAGCACTGTAACTACGGCTACAAAGAAACATTTCTCAATTATATTAAATCTTCTGGGAAT
ATTACTTAAGAAAGATAACCTTAACCAGGACACGAGGAAACTGTTAATGACTTGGGCTTTGGAAGCAGCT
GTTTTAATGAAGAAGTCTGAAACATACGCACCTTTATTCTCTCTTCCGTCTTTCCATAAATTTTGCAAAG
GCCTTTTAGCCAACACTCTCGTTGAAGATGTGAATATCTGTCTGCAGGCATGCAGCAGTCTACATGCTCT
GTCCTCTTCCTTGCCAGATGATCTTTTACAGAGATGTGTCGATGTTTGCCGTGTTCAACTAGTGCACAGT
GGAACTCGTATTCGACAAGCATTTGGAAAACTGTTGAAATCAATTCCTTTAGATGTTGTCCTAAGCAATA
ACAATCACACAGAAATTCAAGAAATTTCTTTAGCATTAAGAAGTCACATGAGTAAAGCACCAAGTAATAC
ATTCCACCCCCAAGATTTCTCTGATGTTATTAGTTTTATTTTGTATGGGAACTCTCATAGAACAGGGAAG
GACAATTGGTTGGAAAGACTGTTCTATAGCTGCCAGAGACTGGATAAGCGTGACCAGTCAACAATTCCAC
GCAATCTCCTGAAGACAGATGCTGTCCTTTGGCAGTGGGCCATATGGGAAGCTGCACAATTCACTGTTCT
TTCTAAGCTGAGAACCCCACTGGGCAGAGCTCAAGACACCTTCCAGACAATTGAAGGTATCATTCGAAGT
CTCGCAGCTCACACATTAAACCCTGATCAGGATGTTAGTCAGTGGACAACTGCAGACAATGATGAAGGCC
ATGGTAACAACCAACTTAGACTTGTTCTTCTTCTGCAGTATCTGGAAAATCTGGAGAAATTAATGTATAA
TGCATACGAGGGATGTGCTAATGCATTAACTTCACCTCCCAAGGTCATTAGAACTTTTTTCTATACCAAT
CGCCAAACTTGTCAGGACTGGCTAACGCGGATTCGACTCTCCATCATGAGGGTAGGATTGTTGGCAGGCC
AGCCTGCAGTGACAGTGAGACATGGCTTTGACTTGCTTACAGAGATGAAAACAACCAGCCTATCTCAGGG
GAATGAATTGGAAGTAACCATTATGATGGTGGTAGAAGCATTATGTGAACTTCATTGTCCTGAAGCTATA
CAGGGAATTGCTGTCTGGTCATCATCTATTGTTGGAAAAAATCTTCTGTGGATTAACTCAGTGGCTCAAC
AGGCTGAAGGGAGGTTTGAAAAGGCCTCTGTGGAGTACCAGGAACACCTGTGTGCCATGACAGGTGTTGA
TTGCTGCATCTCCAGCTTTGACAAATCGGTGCTCACCTTAGCCAATGCTGGGCGTAACAGTGCCAGCCCG
AAACATTCTCTGAATGGTGAATCCAGAAAAACTGTGCTGTCCAAACCGACTGACTCTTCCCCTGAGGTTA
TAAATTATTTAGGAAATAAAGCATGTGAGTGCTACATCTCAATTGCCGATTGGGCTGCTGTGCAGGAATG
GCAGAACGCTATCCATGACTTGAAAAAGAGTACCAGTAGCACTTCCCTCAACCTGAAAGCTGACTTCAAC
TATATAAAATCATTAAGCAGCTTTGAGTCTGGAAAATTTGTTGAATGTACCGAGCAGTTAGAATTGTTAC
CAGGAGAAAATATCAATCTACTTGCTGGAGGATCAAAAGAAAAAATAGACATGAAAAAACTGCTTCCTAA
CATGTTAAGTCCGGATCCGAGGGAACTTCAGAAATCCATTGAAGTTCAATTGTTAAGAAGTTCTGTTTGT
TTGGCAACTGCTTTAAACCCGATAGAACAAGATCAGAAGTGGCAGTCTATAACTGAAAATGTGGTAAAGT
ACTTGAAGCAAACATCCCGCATCGCTATTGGACCTCTGAGACTTTCTACTTTAACAGTTTCACAGTCTTT
GCCAGTTCTAAGTACCTTGCAGCTGTATTGCTCATCTGCTTTGGAGAACACAGTTTCTAACAGACTTTCA
ACAGAGGACTGTCTTATTCCACTCTTCAGTGAAGCTTTACGTTCATGTAAACAGCATGACGTGAGGCCAT
GGATGCAGGCATTAAGGTATACTATGTACCAGAATCAGTTGTTGGAGAAAATTAAAGAACAAACAGTCCC
AATTAGAAGCCATCTCATGGAATTAGGTCTAACAGCAGCAAAATTTGCTAGAAAACGAGGGAATGTGTCC
CTTGCAACAAGACTGCTGGCACAGTGCAGTGAAGTTCAGCTGGGAAAGACCACCACTGCACAGGATTTAG
TCCAACATTTTAAAAAACTATCAACCCAAGGTCAAGTGGATGAAAAATGGGGGCCCGAACTTGATATTGA
AAAAACCAAATTGCTTTATACAGCAGGCCAGTCAACACATGCAATGGAAATGTTGAGTTCTTGTGCCATA
TCTTTCTGCAAGTCTGTGAAAGCTGAATATGCAGTTGCTAAATCAATTCTGACACTGGCTAAATGGATCC
AGGCAGAATGGAAAGAGATTTCAGGACAGCTGAAACAGGTTTACAGAGCTCAGCACCAACAGAACTTCAC
AGGTCTTTCTACTTTGTCTAAAAACATACTCACTCTAATAGAACTGCCATCTGTTAATACGATGGAAGAA
GAGTATCCTCGGATCGAGAGTGAATCTACAGTGCATATTGGAGTTGGAGAACCTGACTTCATTTTGGGAC
AGTTATATCACCTGTCTTCAGTACAGGCACCTGAAGTAGCCAAATCTTGGGCAGCGTTGGCCAGCTGGGC
TTATAGGTGGGGCAGAAAGGTGGTTGACAATGCCAGTCAGGGAGAAGGTGTTCGTCTGCTGCCTAGAGAA
AAATCTGAAGTTCAGAATCTACTTCCAGACACTATAACTGAGGAAGAGAAAGAGAGAATATATGGTATTC
TTGGACAGGCTGTGTGTCGGCCGGCGGGGATTCAGGATGAAGATATAACACTTCAGATAACTGAGAGTGA
AGACAACGAAGAAGATGACATGGTTGATGTTATCTGGCGTCAGTTGATATCAAGCTGCCCATGGCTTTCA
GAACTTGATGAAAGTGCAACTGAAGGAGTTATTAAAGTGTGGAGGAAAGTTGTAGATAGAATATTCAGCC
TGTACAAACTCTCTTGCAGTGCATACTTTACTTTCCTTAAACTCAACGCTGGTCAAATTCCTTTAGATGA
GGATGACCCTAGGCTGCATTTAAGTCACAGAGTGGAACAGAGCACTGATGACATGATTGTGATGGCCACA
TTGCGCCTGCTGCGGTTGCTCGTGAAGCATGCTGGTGAGCTTCGGCAGTATCTGGAGCACGGCTTGGAGA
CAACACCCACTGCACCATGGAGGGGAATTATTCCGCAACTTTTCTCACGCTTAAACCACCCTGAAGTGTA
TGTGCGCCAAAGTATTTGTAACCTTCTCTGCCGTGTGGCTCAAGATTCCCCACATCTCATATTGTATCCT
GCAATAGTGGGTACCATATCGCTTAGTAGTGAATCCCAGGCTTCAGGAAATAAATTTTCCACTGCAATTC
CAACTTTACTTGGCAATATTCAAGGAGAAGAATTGCTGGTTTCTGAATGTGAGGGAGGAAGTCCTCCTGC
ATCTCAGGATAGCAATAAGGATGAACCTAAAAGTGGATTAAATGAAGACCAAGCCATGATGCAGGATTGT
TACAGCAAAATTGTAGATAAGCTGTCCTCTGCAAACCCCACCATGGTATTACAGGTTCAGATGCTCGTGG
CTGAACTGCGCAGGGTCACTGTGCTCTGGGATGAGCTCTGGCTGGGAGTTTTGCTGCAACAACACATGTA
TGTCCTGAGACGAATTCAGCAGCTTGAAGATGAGGTGAAGAGAGTCCAGAACAACAACACCTTACGCAAA
GAAGAGAAAATTGCAATCATGAGGGAGAAGCACACAGCTTTGATGAAGCCCATCGTATTTGCTTTGGAGC
ATGTGAGGAGTATCACAGCGGCTCCTGCAGAAACACCTCATGAAAAATGGTTTCAGGATAACTATGGTGA
TGCCATTGAAAATGCCCTAGAAAAACTGAAGACTCCATTGAACCCTGCAAAGCCTGGGAGCAGCTGGATT
CCATTTAAAGAGATAATGCTAAGTTTGCAACAGAGAGCACAGAAACGTGCAAGTTACATCTTGCGTCTTG
AAGAAATCAGTCCATGGTTGGCTGCCATGACTAACACTGAAATTGCTCTTCCTGGGGAAGTCTCAGCCAG
AGACACTGTCACAATCCATAGTGTGGGCGGAACCATCACAATCTTACCGACTAAAACCAAGCCAAAGAAA
CTTCTCTTTCTTGGATCAGATGGGAAGAGCTATCCTTATCTTTTCAAAGGACTGGAGGATTTACATCTGG
ATGAGAGAATAATGCAGTTCCTATCTATTGTGAATACCATGTTTGCTACAATTAATCGCCAAGAAACACC
CCGGTTCCATGCTCGACACTATTCTGTAACACCACTAGGAACAAGATCAGGACTAATCCAGTGGGTAGAT
GGAGCCACACCCTTATTTGGTCTTTACAAACGATGGCAACAACGGGAAGCTGCCTTACAAGCACAAAAGG
CCCAAGATTCCTACCAAACTCCTCAGAATCCTGGAATTGTACCCCGTCCTAGTGAACTTTATTACAGTAA
AATTGGCCCTGCTTTGAAAACAGTTGGGCTTAGCCTGGATGTGTCCCGTCGGGATTGGCCTCTTCATGTA
ATGAAGGCAGTATTGGAAGAGTTAATGGAGGCCACACCCCCGAATCTCCTTGCCAAAGAGCTCTGGTCAT
CTTGCACAACACCTGATGAATGGTGGAGAGTTACGCAGTCTTATGCAAGATCTACTGCAGTCATGTCTAT
GGTTGGATACATAATTGGCCTTGGAGCCAGACATCTGGATAAAGTTCTTATAGATATGACGACTGGAGAA
GTTGTTCACATAGATTACAATGTTTGCTTTGAAAAAGGTAAAAGCCTTAGAGTTCCTGAGAAAGTACCTT
TTCGAATGACACAAAACATTGAAACAGCACTGGGTGTAACTGGAGTAGAAGGTGTATTTAGGCTTTCATG
TGAGCAGGTTTTACACATTATGCGGCGTGGCAGAGAGACCCTGCTGACGCTGCTGGAGGCCTTTGTGTAC
GACCCTCTGGTGGACTGGACAGCAGGAGGCGAGGCTGGGTTTGCTGGTGCTGTCTATGGTGGAGGTGGCC
AGCAGGCCGAGAGCAAGCAGAGCAAGAGAGAGATGGAGCGAGAGATCACCCGCAGCCTGTTTTCTTCTAG
AGTAGCTGAGATTAAGGTGAACTGGTTTAAGAATAGAGATGAGATGCTGGTTGTGCTTCCCAAGTTGGAC
GGTAGCTTAGATGAATACCTAAGCTTGCAAGAGCAACTGACAGATGTGGAAAAACTGCAGGGCAAACTAC
TGGAGGAAATAGAGTTTCTAGAAGGAGCTGAAGGGGTGGATCATCCTTCTCATACTCTGCAACACAGGTA
TTCTGAGCACACCCAACTACAGACTCAGCAAAGAGCTGTTCAGGAAGCAATCCAGGTGAAGCTGAATGAA
TTTGAACAATGGATAACACATTATCAGGCTGCATTCAATAATTTAGAAGCAACACAGCTTGCAAGCTTGC
TTCAAGAGATAAGCACACAAATGGACCTTGGTCCTCCAAGTTACGTGCCAGCAACAGCCTTTCTGCAGAA
TGCTGGTCAGGCCCACTTGATTAGCCAGTGCGAGCAGCTGGAGGGGGAGGTTGGTGCTCTCCTGCAGCAG
AGGCGCTCCGTGCTCCGTGGCTGTCTGGAGCAACTGCATCACTATGCAACCGTGGCCCTGCAGTATCCGA
AGGCCATATTTCAGAAACATCGAATTGAACAGTGGAAGACCTGGATGGAAGAGCTCATCTGTAACACCAC
AGTAGAGCGTTGTCAAGAGCTCTATAGGAAATATGAAATGCAATATGCTCCCCAGCCACCCCCAACAGTG
TGTCAGTTCATCACTGCCACTGAAATGACCCTGCAGCGATACGCAGCAGACATCAACAGCAGACTTATTA
GACAAGTGGAACGCTTGAAACAGGAAGCTGTCACTGTGCCAGTTTGTGAAGATCAGTTGAAAGAAATTGA
ACGTTGCATTAAAGTTTTCCTTCATGAGAATGGAGAAGAAGGATCTTTGAGTCTAGCAAGTGTTATTATT
TCTGCCCTTTGTACCCTTACAAGGCGTAACCTGATGATGGAAGGTGCAGCGTCAAGTGCTGGAGAACAGC
TGGTTGATCTGACTTCTCGGGATGGAGCCTGGTTCTTGGAGGAACTCTGCAGTATGAGCGGAAACGTCAC
CTGCTTGGTTCAGTTACTGAAGCAGTGCCACCTGGTGCCACAGGACTTAGATATCCCGAACCCCATGGAA
GCGTCTGAGACAGTTCACTTAGCCAATGGAGTGTATACCTCACTTCAGGAATTGAATTCGAATTTCCGGC
AAATCATATTTCCAGAAGCACTTCGATGTTTAATGAAAGGGGAATACACGTTAGAAAGTATGCTGCATGA
ACTGGACGGTCTTATTGAGCAGACCACCGATGGCGTTCCCCTGCAGACTCTAGTGGAATCTCTTCAGGCC
TACTTAAGAAACGCAGCTATGGGACTGGAAGAAGAAACACATGCTCATTACATCGATGTTGCCAGACTAC
TACATGCTCAGTACGGTGAATTAATCCAACCGAGAAATGGTTCAGTTGATGAAACACCCAAAATGTCAGC
TGGCCAGATGCTTTTGGTAGCATTCGATGGCATGTTTGCTCAAGTTGAAACTGCTTTCAGCTTATTAGTT
GAAAAGTTGAACAAGATGGAAATTCCCATAGCTTGGCGAAAGATTGACATCATAAGGGAAGCCAGGAGTA
CTCAAGTTAATTTTTTTGATGATGATAATCACCGGCAGGTGCTAGAAGAGATTTTCTTTCTAAAAAGACT
ACAGACTATTAAGGAGTTCTTCAGGCTCTGTGGTACCTTTTCTAAAACATTGTCAGGATCAAGTTCACTT
GAAGATCAGAATACTGTGAATGGGCCTGTACAGATTGTCAATGTGAAAACCCTTTTTAGAAACTCTTGTT
TCAGTGAAGACCAAATGGCCAAACCTATCAAGGCATTCACAGCTGACTTTGTGAGGCAGCTCTTGATAGG
GCTACCCAACCAAGCCCTCGGACTCACACTGTGCAGTTTTATCAGTGCTCTGGGTGTAGACATCATTGCT
CAAGTAGAGGCAAAGGACTTTGGTGCCGAAAGCAAAGTTTCTGTTGATGATCTCTGTAAGAAAGCGGTGG
AACATAACATCCAGATAGGGAAGTTCTCTCAGCTGGTTATGAACAGGGCAACTGTGTTAGCAAGTTCTTA
CGACACTGCCTGGAAGAAGCATGACTTGGTGCGAAGGCTAGAAACCAGTATTTCTTCTTGTAAGACAAGC
CTGCAGCGGGTTCAGCTGCATATTGCCATGTTTCAGTGGCAACATGAAGATCTACTTATCAATAGACCAC
AAGCCATGTCAGTCACACCTCCCCCACGGTCTGCTATCCTAACCAGCATGAAAAAGAAGCTGCATACCCT
GAGCCAGATTGAAACTTCTATTGCGACAGTTCAGGAGAAGCTAGCTGCACTTGAATCAAGTATTGAACAG
CGACTCAAGTGGGCAGGTGGTGCCAACCCTGCATTGGCCCCTGTACTACAAGATTTTGAAGCAACGATAG
CTGAAAGAAGAAATCTTGTCCTTAAAGAGAGCCAAAGAGCAAGTCAGGTCACATTTCTCTGCAGCAATAT
CATTCATTTTGAAAGTTTACGAACAAGAACTGCAGAAGCCTTAAACCTGGATGCGGCGTTATTTGAACTA
ATCAAGCGATGTCAGCAGATGTGTTCGTTTGCATCACAGTTTAACAGTTCAGTGTCTGAGTTAGAGCTTC
GTTTATTACAGAGAGTGGACACTGGTCTTGAACATCCTATTGGCAGCTCTGAATGGCTTTTGTCAGCACA
CAAACAGTTGACCCAGGATATGTCTACTCAGAGGGCAATTCAGACAGAGAAAGAGCAGCAGATAGAAACG
GTCTGTGAAACAATTCAGAATCTGGTTGATAATATAAAGACTGTGCTCACTGGTCATAACCGACAGCTTG
GAGATGTCAAACATCTCTTGAAAGCTATGGCTAAGGATGAAGAAGCTGCTCTGGCAGATGGTGAAGATGT
TCCCTATGAGAACAGTGTTAGGCAGTTTTTGGGTGAATATAAATCATGGCAAGACAACATTCAAACAGTT
CTATTTACATTAGTCCAGGCTATGGGTCAGGTTCGAAGTCAAGAACACGTTGAAATGCTCCAGGAAATCA
CTCCCACCTTGAAAGAACTGAAAACACAAAGTCAGAGTATCTATAATAATTTAGTGAGTTTTGCATCACC
CTTAGTCACCGATGCAACAAATGAATGTTCGAGTCCAACGTCATCTGCTACTTATCAGCCATCCTTCGCT
GCAGCAGTCCGGAGTAACACTGGCCAGAAGACTCAGCCTGATGTCATGTCACAGAATGCTAGAAAGCTGA
TCCAGAAAAATCTTGCTACATCAGCTGATACTCCACCAAGCACCGTTCCAGGAACTGGCAAGAGTGTTGC
TTGTAGTCCTAAAAAGGCAGTCAGAGACCCTAAAACTGGGAAAGCGGTGCAAGAGAGAAACTCCTATGCA
GTGAGTGTGTGGAAGAGAGTGAAAGCCAAGTTAGAGGGCCGAGATGTTGATCCGAATAGGAGGATGTCAG
TTGCTGAACAGGTTGACTATGTCATTAAGGAAGCAACTAATCTAGATAACTTGGCTCAGCTGTATGAAGG
TTGGACAGCCTGGGTGTGAATGGCAAGACAGTAGATGAGTCTGGTTAAGCGAGGTCAGACATCCACCAGA
ATCAACTCGACCTCGACTCGACTCTAGAGGATCCCGGGTGGCATCCCTGTGACCCCTCCCCAGTGCCTCT
CCTGGCCCTGGAAGTTGCCACTCCAGTGCCCACCAGCCTTGTCCTAATAAAATTAAGTTGCATCATTTTG
TCTGACTAGGTGTCCTTCTATAATATTATGGGGTGGAGGGGGGTGGTATGGAGCAAGGGGCAAGTTGGGA
AGACAACCTGTAGGGCCTGCGGGGTCTATTGGGAACCAAGCTGGAGTGCAGTGGCACAATCTTGGCTCAC
TGCAATCTCCGCCTCCTGGGTTCAAGCGATTCTCCTGCCTCAGCCTCCCGAGTTGTTGGGATTCCAGGCA
TGCATGACCAGGCTCAGCTAATTTTTGTTTTTTTGGTAGAGACGGGGTTTCACCATATTGGCCAGGCTGG
TCTCCAACTCCTAATCTCAGGTGATCTACCCACCTTGGCCTCCCAAATTGCTGGGATTACAGGCGTGAAC
CACTGCTCCCTTCCCTGTCCTTCTGATTTTAAAATAACTATACCAGCAGGAGGACGTCCAGACACAGCAT
AGGCTACCTGGCCATGCCCAACCGGTGGGACATTTGAGTTGCTTGCTTGGCACTGTCCTCTCATGCGTTG
GGTCCACTCAGTAGATGCCTGTTGAATTGGGTACGCGGCCAGCTTGGCTGTGGAATGTGTGTCAGTTAGG
GTGTGGAAAGTCCCCAGGCTCCCCAGCAGGCAGAAGTATGCAAAGCATGCATCTCAATTAGTCAGCAACC
AGGTGTGGAAAGTCCCCAGGCTCCCCAGCAGGCAGAAGTATGCAAAGCATGCATCTCAATTAGTCAGCAA
CCATAGTCCCGCCCCTAACTCCGCCCATCCCGCCCCTAACTCCGCCCAGTTCCGCCCATTCTCCGCCCCA
TGGCTGACTAATTTTTTTTATTTATGCAGAGGCCGAGGCCGCCTCGGCCTCTGAGCTATTCCAGAAGTAG
TGAGGAGGCTTTTTTGGAGGCCTAGGCTTTTGCAAAAAGCTCCTCGAGGAACTGAAAAACCAGAAAGTTA
ATTCCCTATAGTGAGTCGTATTAAATTCGTAATCATGTCATAGCTGTTTCCTGTGTGAAATTGTTATCCG
CTCACAATTCCACACAACATACGAGCCGGAAGCATAAAGTGTAAAGCCTGGGGTGCCTAATGAGTGAGCT
AACTCACATTAATTGCGTTGCGCTCACTGCCCGCTTTCCAGTCGGGAAACCTGTCGTGCCAGCTGCATTA
ATGAATCGGCCAACGCGCGGGGAGAGGCGGTTTGCGTATTGGGCGCTCTTCCGCTTCCTCGCTCACTGAC
TCGCTGCGCTCGGTCGTTCGGCTGCGGCGAGCGGTATCAGCTCACTCAAAGGCGGTAATACGGTTATCCA
CAGAATCAGGGGATAACGCAGGAAAGAACATGTGAGCAAAAGGCCAGCAAAAGGCCAGGAACCGTAAAAA
GGCCGCGTTGCTGGCGTTTTTCCATAGGCTCCGCCCCCCTGACGAGCATCACAAAAATCGACGCTCAAGT
CAGAGGTGGCGAAACCCGACAGGACTATAAAGATACCAGGCGTTTCCCCCTGGAAGCTCCCTCGTGCGCT
CTCCTGTTCCGACCCTGCCGCTTACCGGATACCTGTCCGCCTTTCTCCCTTCGGGAAGCGTGGCGCTTTC
TCATAGCTCACGCTGTAGGTATCTCAGTTCGGTGTAGGTCGTTCGCTCCAAGCTGGGCTGTGTGCACGAA
CCCCCCGTTCAGCCCGACCGCTGCGCCTTATCCGGTAACTATCGTCTTGAGTCCAACCCGGTAAGACACG
ACTTATCGCCACTGGCAGCAGCCACTGGTAACAGGATTAGCAGAGCGAGGTATGTAGGCGGTGCTACAGA
GTTCTTGAAGTGGTGGCCTAACTACGGCTACACTAGAAGAACAGTATTTGGTATCTGCGCTCTGCTGAAG
CCAGTTACCTTCGGAAAAAGAGTTGGTAGCTCTTGATCCGGCAAACAAACCACCGCTGGTAGCGGTGGTT
TTTTTGTTTGCAAGCAGCAGATTACGCGCAGAAAAAAAGGATCTCAAGAAGATCCTTTGATCTTTTCTAC
GGGGTCTGACGCTCAGTGGAACGAAAACTCACGTTAAGGGATTTTGGTCATGAGATTATCAAAAAGGATC
TTCACCTAGATCCTTTTAAATTAAAAATGAAGTTTTAAATCAATCTAAAGTATATATGAGTAAACTTGGT
CTGACAGTTACCAATGCTTAATCAGTGAGGCACCTATCTCAGCGATCTGTCTATTTCGTTCATCCATAGT
TGCCTGACTCCCCGTCGTGTAGATAACTACGATACGGGAGGGCTTACCATCTGGCCCCAGTGCTGCAATG
ATACCGCGAGACCCACGCTCACCGGCTCCAGATTTATCAGCAATAAACCAGCCAGCCGGAAGGGCCGAGC
GCAGAAGTGGTCCTGCAACTTTATCCGCCTCCATCCAGTCTATTAATTGTTGCCGGGAAGCTAGAGTAAG
TAGTTCGCCAGTTAATAGTTTGCGCAACGTTGTTGCCATTGCTACAGGCATCGTGGTGTCACGCTCGTCG
TTTGGTATGGCTTCATTCAGCTCCGGTTCCCAACGATCAAGGCGAGTTACATGATCCCCCATGTTATGCA
AAAAAGCGGTTAGCTCCTTCGGTCCTCCGATCGTTGTCAGAAGTAAGTTGGCCGCAGTGTTATCACTCAT
GGTTATGGCAGCACTGCATAATTCTCTTACTGTCATGCCATCCGTAAGATGCTTTTCTGTGACTGGTGAG
TACTCAACCAAGTCATTCTGAGAATAGTGTATGCGGCGACCGAGTTGCTCTTGCCCGGCGTCAATACGGG
ATAATACCGCGCCACATAGCAGAACTTTAAAAGTGCTCATCATTGGAAAACGTTCTTCGGGGCGAAAACT
CTCAAGGATCTTACCGCTGTTGAGATCCAGTTCGATGTAACCCACTCGTGCACCCAACTGATCTTCAGCA
TCTTTTACTTTCACCAGCGTTTCTGGGTGAGCAAAAACAGGAAGGCAAAATGCCGCAAAAAAGGGAATAA
GGGCGACACGGAAATGTTGAATACTCATACTCTTCCTTTTTCAATATTATTGAAGCATTTATCAGGGTTA
TTGTCTCATGAGCGGATACATATTTGAATGTATTTAGAAAAATAAACAAATAGGGGTTCCGCGCACATTT
CCCCGAAAAGTGCCACCTG
[124 nt withheld, positions 15070-15193]
C
[91 nt withheld, positions 15195-15285]
A
[49 nt withheld, positions 15287-15335]
CCTTTGACGTTGGAGTCCACGTTCTTT
[37 nt withheld, positions 15363-15399]
ACCCTATCTCGGTCTATTCTTTTGATTTATAAGGGATTTTGCCGATTTCGGCCTATTGGTTAAAAAATGA
GCTGATTTAACAAAAATTTAACGCGAATTTTAACAAAATATTAACGCTTACAATTTCCATTCGCCATTCA
GGCTGCGCAACTGTTGGGAAGGGCGATCGGTGCGGGCCTCTTCGCTATTACGCCAGCTGGCGAAAGGGGG
ATGTGCTGCAAGGCGATTAAGTTGGGTAACGCCAGGGTTTTCCCAGTCACGACGTTGTAAAACGACGGCC
AGTGCCAAGCTGATCTATACATTGAATCAATATTGGCAATTAGCCATATTAGTCATTGGTTATATAGCAT
AAATCAATATTGG
Features (pLannotate 1.2.2; 16 found; start..end, strand, type, name):
     81..460     +  enhancer       CMV enhancer: human cytomegalovirus immediate early enhancer
    462..661     +  promoter       CMV promoter: human cytomegalovirus (CMV) immediate early promoter
    794..11776   +  CDS            SMG1: SMG1_HUMAN - Also known as ATX, KIAA0421, LIP. Experimental evidence at protein level: Swiss-Prot protein existence level 1. Serine/threonine protein kinase involved in both mRNA surveillance and genotoxic stress response pathways. Recognizes the substrate consensus sequence [ST]-Q. Plays a central role in nonsense- mediated decay (NMD) of mRNAs containing premature stop codons by phosphorylating UPF1/RENT1. Recruited by release factors to stalled ribosomes together with SMG8 and SMG9 (forming the SMG1C protein kinase complex), and UPF1 to form the transient SURF (SMG1-UPF1-eRF1-eRF3) complex.
  11848..11865   -  misc_feature   MCS (fragment): pUC18/19 multiple cloning site
  11866..12488   +  polyA_signal   hGH poly(A) signal: human growth hormone polyadenylation signal
  12517..12846   +  promoter       SV40 promoter: SV40 enhancer and early promoter
  12885..12903   -  promoter       T7 promoter: promoter for bacteriophage T7 RNA polymerase
  12939..12961   -  protein_bind   lac operator (fragment): The lac repressor binds to the lac operator to inhibit transcription in E. coli. This inhibition can be relieved by adding lactose or isopropyl-β-D-thiogalactopyranoside (IPTG). lac repressor encoded by lacI
  12965..12995   -  promoter       lac promoter: promoter for the E. coli lac operon
  13010..13031   -  protein_bind   CAP binding site: CAP binding activates transcription in the presence of cAMP. E. coli catabolite activator protein
  13044..13136   -  CDS            lacI (fragment): lac repressor; lacI; The lac repressor binds to the lac operator to inhibit transcription in E. coli. This inhibition can be relieved by adding lactose or isopropyl-β-D-thiogalactopyranoside (IPTG).
  13319..13907   -  rep_origin     ori: high-copy-number ColE1/pMB1/pBR322/pUC origin of replication
  14078..14938   -  CDS            AmpR: β-lactamase; bla; confers resistance to ampicillin, carbenicillin, and related antibiotics
  14939..15043   -  promoter       AmpR promoter: bla
  15070..15498   +  rep_origin     f1 ori (sequence partly withheld): f1 bacteriophage origin of replication; arrow indicates direction of (+) strand synthesis
  15529..15683   -  CDS            lacZα (fragment): LacZα fragment of β-galactosidase; lacZ fragment
