[The description below was written by a language model from this plasmid's Addgene catalogue record and pLannotate feature annotations shown in this document.]
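Description:
FLAG SMG1 D2335A/N2340K is a mammalian expression plasmid that drives production of an N-terminally FLAG-tagged, kinase-dead form of human SMG1. SMG1 is a large serine/threonine protein kinase that phosphorylates UPF1 in nonsense-mediated mRNA decay and also takes part in genotoxic stress responses. The roughly 11 kb SMG1 coding sequence carries two substitutions, D2335A and N2340K, which the record describes as abolishing kinase activity. It sits downstream of the human cytomegalovirus immediate-early enhancer and promoter for strong constitutive transcription in transfected cells. The insert was cloned into a single XhoI site that is retained at both ends, with the FLAG epitope supplied by the backbone; the tag itself is not called out as a separate feature in the annotation.

In E. coli the plasmid is maintained through a high-copy ColE1/pUC-type origin and an ampicillin resistance gene, and an f1 origin is also present. The catalogue entry and the sequenced record disagree in several respects. The entry lists pcDNA3.1 as the backbone, G418/neomycin selection, a BGH reverse sequencing primer and a total size of about 16.5 kb. The annotated full sequence is 15,762 nt, shows a human growth hormone polyadenylation signal after the insert rather than a BGH element, and contains an SV40 promoter with no neomycin resistance gene annotated behind it. It also carries lac promoter/operator and lacZα remnants. The true backbone and the availability of G418 selection should therefore be treated as uncertain. The construct serves as a catalytically inactive control or comparator to wild-type SMG1, and the associated work concerns SMG1's role alongside ATM and DDX5 in DNA damage-induced alternative splicing.
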