Addgene plasmid #199575: FLAG SMG1 D2335A/N2340K
Purpose: Expresses FLAG-tagged kinase dead SMG1
Depositing lab: Michael Kastan. Depositing organization: Duke University. Publication: Participation of ATM, SMG1, and DDX5 in a DNA Damage-Induced Alternative Splicing Pathway. McCann JJ, Fleenor DE, Chen J, Lai CH, Bass TE, Kastan MB. Radiat Res. 2023 Apr 1;199(4):406-421. doi: 10.1667/RADE-22-00219.1. PubMed 36921295.
Backbone
  Vector backbone: pcDNA3.1
  Backbone manufacturer: Invitrogen
  Backbone size w/o insert (bp): 5500
  Total vector size (bp): 16500
  Vector type: Mammalian Expression
  Selectable markers: Neomycin (select with G418)
Growth in bacteria
  Bacterial resistance: Ampicillin, 100 μg/mL
  Growth temperature: 37°C
  Growth strain: DH5alpha
  Copy number: High Copy
Gene/Insert
  Gene/Insert name: SMG1
  Species: H. sapiens (human)
  Insert size (bp): 11000
  Mutation: D2335A and N2340K
  GenBank ID: NM_015092
  Entrez Gene: SMG1 (a.k.a. 61E3.4, ATX, LIP)
  Promoter: CMV
  Tag / fusion protein: FLAG (N terminal on backbone)
  Cloning method: Restriction Enzyme; 5′ cloning site XhoI (not destroyed); 3′ cloning site XhoI (not destroyed)
  Sequencing primers: 5′ CMV-F; 3′ BGH-rev
Terms and licenses: Academic/Nonprofit Terms; Industry Terms: Not Available to Industry
How to cite: FLAG SMG1 D2335A/N2340K was a gift from Michael Kastan (Addgene plasmid # 199575 ; http://n2t.net/addgene:199575 ; RRID:Addgene_199575)
